>Addgene plasmid #116108 | pHAGE-ALK-F1174L | addgene full sequence | sequence record 248782 | Addgene NGS Result
TGGAAGGGCTAATTCACTCCCAAAGAAGACAAGATATCCTTGATCTGTGGATCTACCACACACAAGGCTA
CTTCCCTGATTAGCAGAACTACACACCAGGGCCAGGGGTCAGATATCCACTGACCTTTGGATGGTGCTAC
AAGCTAGTACCAGTTGAGCCAGATAAGGTAGAAGAGGCCAATAAAGGAGAGAACACCAGCTTGTTACACC
CTGTGAGCCTGCATGGGATGGATGACCCGGAGAGAGAAGTGTTAGAGTGGAGGTTTGACAGCCGCCTAGC
ATTTCATCACGTGGCCCGAGAGCTGCATCCGGAGTACTTCAAGAACTGCTGATATCGAGCTTGCTACAAG
GGACTTTCCGCTGGGGACTTTCCAGGGAGGCGTGGCCTGGGCGGGACTGGGGAGTGGCGAGCCCTCAGAT
CCTGCATATAAGCAGCTGCTTTTTGCCTGTACTGGGTCTCTCTGGTTAGACCAGATCTGAGCCTGGGAGC
TCTCTGGCTAACTAGGGAACCCACTGCTTAAGCCTCAATAAAGCTTGCCTTGAGTGCTTCAAGTAGTGTG
TGCCCGTCTGTTGTGTGACTCTGGTAACTAGAGATCCCTCAGACCCTTTTAGTCAGTGTGGAAAATCTCT
AGCAGTGGCGCCCGAACAGGGACTTGAAAGCGAAAGGGAAACCAGAGGAGCTCTCTCGACGCAGGACTCG
GCTTGCTGAAGCGCGCACGGCAAGAGGCGAGGGGCGGCGACTGGTGAGTACGCCAAAAATTTTGACTAGC
GGAGGCTAGAAGGAGAGAGATGGGTGCGAGAGCGTCAGTATTAAGCGGGGGAGAATTAGATCGCGATGGG
AAAAAATTCGGTTAAGGCCAGGGGGAAAGAAAAAATATAAATTAAAACATATAGTATGGGCAAGCAGGGA
GCTAGAACGATTCGCAGTTAATCCTGGCCTGTTAGAAACATCAGAAGGCTGTAGACAAATACTGGGACAG
CTACAACCATCCCTTCAGACAGGATCAGAAGAACTTAGATCATTATATAATACAGTAGCAACCCTCTATT
GTGTGCATCAAAGGATAGAGATAAAAGACACCAAGGAAGCTTTAGACAAGATAGAGGAAGAGCAAAACAA
AAGTAAGACCACCGCACAGCAAGCGGCCGGCCGCTGATCTTCAGACCTGGAGGAGGAGATATGAGGGACA
ATTGGAGAAGTGAATTATATAAATATAAAGTAGTAAAAATTGAACCATTAGGAGTAGCACCCACCAAGGC
AAAGAGAAGAGTGGTGCAGAGAGAAAAAAGAGCAGTGGGAATAGGAGCTTTGTTCCTTGGGTTCTTGGGA
GCAGCAGGAAGCACTATGGGCGCAGCGTCAATGACGCTGACGGTACAGGCCAGACAATTATTGTCTGGTA
TAGTGCAGCAGCAGAACAATTTGCTGAGGGCTATTGAGGCGCAACAGCATCTGTTGCAACTCACAGTCTG
GGGCATCAAGCAGCTCCAGGCAAGAATCCTGGCTGTGGAAAGATACCTAAAGGATCAACAGCTCCTGGGG
ATTTGGGGTTGCTCTGGAAAACTCATTTGCACCACTGCTGTGCCTTGGAATGCTAGTTGGAGTAATAAAT
CTCTGGAACAGATTTGGAATCACACGACCTGGATGGAGTGGGACAGAGAAATTAACAATTACACAAGCTT
AATACACTCCTTAATTGAAGAATCGCAAAACCAGCAAGAAAAGAATGAACAAGAATTATTGGAATTAGAT
AAATGGGCAAGTTTGTGGAATTGGTTTAACATAACAAATTGGCTGTGGTATATAAAATTATTCATAATGA
TAGTAGGAGGCTTGGTAGGTTTAAGAATAGTTTTTGCTGTACTTTCTATAGTGAATAGAGTTAGGCAGGG
ATATTCACCATTATCGTTTCAGACCCACCTCCCAACCCCGAGGGGACCCGACAGGCCCGAAGGAATAGAA
GAAGAAGGTGGAGAGAGAGACAGAGACAGATCCATTCGATTAGTGAACGGATCTCGACGGTATCGCCGAA
TTCACAAATGGCAGTATTCATCCACAATTTTAAAAGAAAAGGGGGGATTGGGGGGTACAGTGCAGGGGAA
AGAATAGTAGACATAATAGCAACAGACATACAAACTAAAGAATTACAAAAACAAATTACAAAAATTCAAA
ATTTTCGGGTTTATTACAGGGACAGCAGAGATCCAGTTTGGACTAGTCGTGAGGCTCCGGTGCCCGTCAG
TGGGCAGAGCGCACATCGCCCACAGTCCCCGAGAAGTTGGGGGGAGGGGTCGGCAATTGAACCGGTGCCT
AGAGAAGGTGGCGCGGGGTAAACTGGGAAAGTGATGTCGTGTACTGGCTCCGCCTTTTTCCCGAGGGTGG
GGGAGAACCGTATATAAGTGCAGTAGTCGCCGTGAACGTTCTTTTTCGCAACGGGTTTGCCGCCAGAACA
CAGGTAAGTGCCGTGTGTGGTTCCCGCGGGCCTGGCCTCTTTACGGGTTATGGCCCTTGCGTGCCTTGAA
TTACTTCCACCTGGCTGCAGTACGTGATTCTTGATCCCGAGCTTCGGGTTGGAAGTGGGTGGGAGAGTTC
GAGGCCTTGCGCTTAAGGAGCCCCTTCGCCTCGTGCTTGAGTTGAGGCCTGGCCTGGGCGCTGGGGCCGC
CGCGTGCGAATCTGGTGGCACCTTCGCGCCTGTCTCGCTGCTTTCGATAAGTCTCTAGCCATTTAAAATT
TTTGATGACCTGCTGCGACGCTTTTTTTCTGGCAAGATAGTCTTGTAAATGCGGGCCAAGATCTGCACAC
TGGTATTTCGGTTTTTGGGGCCGCGGGCGGCGACGGGGCCCGTGCGTCCCAGCGCACATGTTCGGCGAGG
CGGGGCCTGCGAGCGCGGCCACCGAGAATCGGACGGGGGTAGTCTCAAGCTGGCCGGCCTGCTCTGGTGC
CTGGCCTCGCGCCGCCGTGTATCGCCCCGCCCTGGGCGGCAAGGCTGGCCCGGTCGGCACCAGTTGCGTG
AGCGGAAAGATGGCCGCTTCCCGGCCCTGCTGCAGGGAGCTCAAAATGGAGGACGCGGCGCTCGGGAGAG
CGGGCGGGTGAGTCACCCACACAAAGGAAAAGGGCCTTTCCGTCCTCAGCCGTCGCTTCATGTGACTCCA
CGGAGTACCGGGCGCCGTCCAGGCACCTCGATTAGTTCTCGAGCTTTTGGAGTACGTCGTCTTTAGGTTG
GGGGGAGGGGTTTTATGCGATGGAGTTTCCCCACACTGAGTGGGTGGAGACTGAAGTTAGGCCAGCTTGG
CACTTGATGTAATTCTCCTTGGAATTTGCCCTTTTTGAGTTTGGATCTTGGTTCATTCTCAAGCCTCAGA
CAGTGGTTCAAAGTTTTTTTCTTCCATTTCAGGTGTCGTGAAGCGGCCCTGCAGATATCAACAAGTTTGT
ACAAAAAAGCAGGCACCATGGGAGCCATCGGGCTCCTGTGGCTCCTGCCGCTGCTGCTTTCCACGGCAGC
TGTGGGCTCCGGGATGGGGACCGGCCAGCGCGCGGGCTCCCCAGCTGCGGGGCCGCCGCTGCAGCCCCGG
GAGCCACTCAGCTACTCGCGCCTGCAGAGGAAGAGTCTGGCAGTTGACTTCGTGGTGCCCTCGCTCTTCC
GTGTCTACGCCCGGGACCTACTGCTGCCACCATCCTCCTCGGAGCTGAAGGCTGGCAGGCCCGAGGCCCG
CGGCTCGCTAGCTCTGGACTGCGCCCCGCTGCTCAGGTTGCTGGGGCCGGCGCCGGGGGTCTCCTGGACC
GCCGGTTCACCAGCCCCGGCAGAGGCCCGGACGCTGTCCAGGGTGCTGAAGGGCGGCTCCGTGCGCAAGC
TCCGGCGTGCCAAGCAGTTGGTGCTGGAGCTGGGCGAGGAGGCGATCTTGGAGGGTTGCGTCGGGCCCCC
CGGGGAGGCGGCTGTGGGGCTGCTCCAGTTCAATCTCAGCGAGCTGTTCAGTTGGTGGATTCGCCAAGGC
GAAGGGCGACTGAGGATCCGCCTGATGCCCGAGAAGAAGGCGTCGGAAGTGGGCAGAGAGGGAAGGCTGT
CCGCGGCAATTCGCGCCTCCCAGCCCCGCCTTCTCTTCCAGATCTTCGGGACTGGTCATAGCTCCTTGGA
ATCACCAACAAACATGCCTTCTCCTTCTCCTGATTATTTTACATGGAATCTCACCTGGATAATGAAAGAC
TCCTTCCCTTTCCTGTCTCATCGCAGCCGATATGGTCTGGAGTGCAGCTTTGACTTCCCCTGTGAGCTGG
AGTATTCCCCTCCACTGCATGACCTCAGGAACCAGAGCTGGTCCTGGCGCCGCATCCCCTCCGAGGAGGC
CTCCCAGATGGACTTGCTGGATGGGCCTGGGGCAGAGCGTTCTAAGGAGATGCCCAGAGGCTCCTTTCTC
CTTCTCAACACCTCAGCTGACTCCAAGCACACCATCCTGAGTCCGTGGATGAGGAGCAGCAGTGAGCACT
GCACACTGGCCGTCTCGGTGCACAGGCACCTGCAGCCCTCTGGAAGGTACATTGCCCAGCTGCTGCCCCA
CAACGAGGCTGCAAGAGAGATCCTCCTGATGCCCACTCCAGGGAAGCATGGTTGGACAGTGCTCCAGGGA
AGAATCGGGCGTCCAGACAACCCATTTCGAGTGGCCCTGGAATACATCTCCAGTGGAAACCGCAGCTTGT
CTGCAGTGGACTTCTTTGCCCTGAAGAACTGCAGTGAAGGAACATCCCCAGGCTCCAAGATGGCCCTGCA
GAGCTCCTTCACTTGTTGGAATGGGACAGTCCTCCAGCTTGGGCAGGCCTGTGACTTCCACCAGGACTGT
GCCCAGGGAGAAGATGAGAGCCAGATGTGCCGGAAACTGCCTGTGGGTTTTTACTGCAACTTTGAAGATG
GCTTCTGTGGCTGGACCCAAGGCACACTGTCACCCCACACTCCTCAATGGCAGGTCAGGACCCTAAAGGA
TGCCCGGTTCCAGGACCACCAAGACCATGCTCTATTGCTCAGTACCACTGATGTCCCCGCTTCTGAAAGT
GCTACAGTGACCAGTGCTACGTTTCCTGCACCGATCAAGAGCTCTCCATGTGAGCTCCGAATGTCCTGGC
TCATTCGTGGAGTCTTGAGGGGAAACGTGTCCTTGGTGCTAGTGGAGAACAAAACCGGGAAGGAGCAAGG
CAGGATGGTCTGGCATGTCGCCGCCTATGAAGGCTTGAGCCTGTGGCAGTGGATGGTGTTGCCTCTCCTC
GATGTGTCTGACAGGTTCTGGCTGCAGATGGTCGCATGGTGGGGACAAGGATCCAGAGCCATCGTGGCTT
TTGACAATATCTCCATCAGCCTGGACTGCTACCTCACCATTAGCGGAGAGGACAAGATCCTGCAGAATAC
AGCACCCAAATCAAGAAACCTGTTTGAGAGAAACCCAAACAAGGAGCTGAAACCCGGGGAAAATTCACCA
AGACAGACCCCCATCTTTGACCCTACAGTTCATTGGCTGTTCACCACATGTGGGGCCAGCGGGCCCCATG
GCCCCACCCAGGCACAGTGCAACAACGCCTACCAGAACTCCAACCTGAGCGTGGAGGTGGGGAGCGAGGG
CCCCCTGAAAGGCATCCAGATCTGGAAGGTGCCAGCCACCGACACCTACAGCATCTCGGGCTACGGAGCT
GCTGGCGGGAAAGGCGGGAAGAACACCATGATGCGGTCCCACGGCGTGTCTGTGCTGGGCATCTTCAACC
TGGAGAAGGATGACATGCTGTACATCCTGGTTGGGCAGCAGGGAGAGGACGCCTGCCCCAGTACAAACCA
GTTAATCCAGAAAGTCTGCATTGGAGAGAACAATGTGATAGAAGAAGAAATCCGTGTGAACAGAAGCGTG
CATGAGTGGGCAGGAGGCGGAGGAGGAGGGGGTGGAGCCACCTACGTATTTAAGATGAAGGATGGAGTGC
CGGTGCCCCTGATCATTGCAGCCGGAGGTGGTGGCAGGGCCTACGGGGCCAAGACAGACACGTTCCACCC
AGAGAGACTGGAGAATAACTCCTCGGTTCTAGGGCTAAACGGCAATTCCGGAGCCGCAGGTGGTGGAGGT
GGCTGGAATGATAACACTTCCTTGCTCTGGGCCGGAAAATCTTTGCAGGAGGGTGCCACCGGAGGACATT
CCTGCCCCCAGGCCATGAAGAAGTGGGGGTGGGAGACAAGAGGGGGTTTCGGAGGGGGTGGAGGGGGGTG
CTCCTCAGGTGGAGGAGGCGGAGGATATATAGGCGGCAATGCAGCCTCAAACAATGACCCCGAAATGGAT
GGGGAAGATGGGGTTTCCTTCATCAGTCCACTGGGCATCCTGTACACCCCAGCTTTAAAAGTGATGGAAG
GCCACGGGGAAGTGAATATTAAGCATTATCTAAACTGCAGTCACTGTGAGGTAGACGAATGTCACATGGA
CCCTGAAAGCCACAAGGTCATCTGCTTCTGTGACCACGGGACGGTGCTGGCTGAGGATGGCGTCTCCTGC
ATTGTGTCACCCACCCCGGAGCCACACCTGCCACTCTCGCTGATCCTCTCTGTGGTGACCTCTGCCCTCG
TGGCCGCCCTGGTCCTGGCTTTCTCCGGCATCATGATTGTGTACCGCCGGAAGCACCAGGAGCTGCAAGC
CATGCAGATGGAGCTGCAGAGCCCTGAGTACAAGCTGAGCAAGCTCCGCACCTCGACCATCATGACCGAC
TACAACCCCAACTACTGCTTTGCTGGCAAGACCTCCTCCATCAGTGACCTGAAGGAGGTGCCGCGGAAAA
ACATCACCCTCATTCGGGGTCTGGGCCATGGCGCCTTTGGGGAGGTGTATGAAGGCCAGGTGTCCGGAAT
GCCCAACGACCCAAGCCCCCTGCAAGTGGCTGTGAAGACGCTGCCTGAAGTGTGCTCTGAACAGGACGAA
CTGGATTTCCTCATGGAAGCCCTGATCATCAGCAAACTCAACCACCAGAACATTGTTCGCTGCATTGGGG
TGAGCCTGCAATCCCTGCCCCGGTTCATCCTGCTGGAGCTCATGGCGGGGGGAGACCTCAAGTCCTTCCT
CCGAGAGACCCGCCCTCGCCCGAGCCAGCCCTCCTCCCTGGCCATGCTGGACCTTCTGCACGTGGCTCGG
GACATTGCCTGTGGCTGTCAGTATTTGGAGGAAAACCACTTCATCCACCGAGACATTGCTGCCAGAAACT
GCCTCTTGACCTGTCCAGGCCCTGGAAGAGTGGCCAAGATTGGAGACTTCGGGATGGCCCGAGACATCTA
CAGGGCGAGCTACTATAGAAAGGGAGGCTGTGCCATGCTGCCAGTTAAGTGGATGCCCCCAGAGGCCTTC
ATGGAAGGAATATTCACTTCTAAAACAGACACATGGTCCTTTGGAGTGCTGCTATGGGAAATCTTTTCTC
TTGGATATATGCCATACCCCAGCAAAAGCAACCAGGAAGTTCTGGAGTTTGTCACCAGTGGAGGCCGGAT
GGACCCACCCAAGAACTGCCCTGGGCCTGTATACCGGATAATGACTCAGTGCTGGCAACATCAGCCTGAA
GACAGGCCCAACTTTGCCATCATTTTGGAGAGGATTGAATACTGCACCCAGGACCCGGATGTAATCAACA
CCGCTTTGCCGATAGAATATGGTCCACTTGTGGAAGAGGAAGAGAAAGTGCCTGTGAGGCCCAAGGACCC
TGAGGGGGTTCCTCCTCTCCTGGTCTCTCAACAGGCAAAACGGGAGGAGGAGCGCAGCCCAGCTGCCCCA
CCACCTCTGCCTACCACCTCCTCTGGCAAGGCTGCAAAGAAACCCACAGCTGCAGAGATCTCTGTTCGAG
TCCCTAGAGGGCCGGCCGTGGAAGGGGGACACGTGAATATGGCATTCTCTCAGTCCAACCCTCCTTCGGA
GTTGCACAAGGTCCACGGATCCAGAAACAAGCCCACCAGCTTGTGGAACCCAACGTACGGCTCCTGGTTT
ACAGAGAAACCCACCAAAAAGAATAATCCTATAGCAAAGAAGGAGCCACACGACAGGGGTAACCTGGGGC
TGGAGGGAAGCTGTACTGTCCCACCTAACGTTGCAACTGGGAGACTTCCGGGGGCCTCACTGCTCCTAGA
GCCCTCTTCGCTGACTGCCAATATGAAGGAGGTACCTCTGTTCAGGCTACGTCACTTCCCTTGTGGGAAT
GTCAATTACGGCTACCAGCAACAGGGCTTGCCCTTAGAAGCCGCTACTGCCCCTGGAGCTGGTCATTACG
AGGATACCATTCTGAAAAGCAAGAATAGCATGAACCAGCCTGGGCCCTAGAACCCAGCTTTCTTGTACAA
AGTGGTTGATATCCAGCACAGTGGCGGCCGCTCGAGTCTAGAGGGCCCGCGGTTCGAAGGTAAGCCTATC
CCTAACCCTCTCCTCGGTCTCGATTCTACGCGTACCGGTTAGTAATGAGATCCCTCCCCCCCCCCTAACG
TTACTGGCCGAAGCCGCTTGGAATAAGGCCGGTGTGCGTTTGTCTATATGTTATTTTCCACCATATTGCC
GTCTTTTGGCAATGTGAGGGCCCGGAAACCTGGCCCTGTCTTCTTGACGAGCATTCCTAGGGGTCTTTCC
CCTCTCGCCAAAGGAATGCAAGGTCTGTTGAATGTCGTGAAGGAAGCAGTTCCTCTGGAAGCTTCTTGAA
GACAAACAACGTCTGTAGCGACCCTTTGCAGGCAGCGGAACCCCCCACCTGGCGACAGGTGCCTCTGCGG
CCAAAAGCCACGTGTATAAGATACACCTGCAAAGGCGGCACAACCCCAGTGCCACGTTGTGAGTTGGATA
GTTGTGGAAAGAGTCAAATGGCTCTCCTCAAGCGTATTCAACAAGGGGCTGAAGGATGCCCAGAAGGTAC
CCCATTGTATGGGATCTGATCTGGGGCCTCGGTGCACATGCTTTACATGTGTTTAGTCGAGGTTAAAAAA
ACGTCTAGGCCCCCCGAACCACGGGGACGTGGTTTTCCTTTGAAAAACACGATGATAATATGGCCACACA
TATGGTGAGCAAGGGCGAGGAGCTGTTCACCGGGGTGGTGCCCATCCTGGTCGAGCTGGACGGCGACGTA
AACGGCCACAAGTTCAGCGTGTCCGGCGAGGGCGAGGGCGATGCCACCTACGGCAAGCTGACCCTGAAGT
TCATCTGCACCACCGGCAAGCTGCCCGTGCCCTGGCCCACCCTCGTGACCACCCTGACCTACGGCGTGCA
GTGCTTCAGCCGCTACCCCGACCACATGAAGCAGCACGACTTCTTCAAGTCCGCCATGCCCGAAGGCTAC
GTCCAGGAGCGCACCATCTTCTTCAAGGACGACGGCAACTACAAGACCCGCGCCGAGGTGAAGTTCGAGG
GCGACACCCTGGTGAACCGCATCGAGCTGAAGGGCATCGACTTCAAGGAGGACGGCAACATCCTGGGGCA
CAAGCTGGAGTACAACTACAACAGCCACAACGTCTATATCATGGCCGACAAGCAGAAGAACGGCATCAAG
GTGAACTTCAAGATCCGCCACAACATCGAGGACGGCAGCGTGCAGCTCGCCGACCACTACCAGCAGAACA
CCCCCATCGGCGACGGCCCCGTGCTGCTGCCCGACAACCACTACCTGAGCACCCAGTCCGCCCTGAGCAA
AGACCCCAACGAGAAGCGCGATCACATGGTCCTGCTGGAGTTCGTGACCGCCGCCGGGATCACTCTCGGC
ATGGACGAGCTGTACAAGTAAATCGATAGATCCTAATCAACCTCTGGATTACAAAATTTGTGAAAGATTG
ACTGGTATTCTTAACTATGTTGCTCCTTTTACGCTATGTGGATACGCTGCTTTAATGCCTTTGTATCATG
CTATTGCTTCCCGTATGGCTTTCATTTTCTCCTCCTTGTATAAATCCTGGTTGCTGTCTCTTTATGAGGA
GTTGTGGCCCGTTGTCAGGCAACGTGGCGTGGTGTGCACTGTGTTTGCTGACGCAACCCCCACTGGTTGG
GGCATTGCCACCACCTGTCAGCTCCTTTCCGGGACTTTCGCTTTCCCCCTCCCTATTGCCACGGCGGAAC
TCATCGCCGCCTGCCTTGCCCGCTGCTGGACAGGGGCTCGGCTGTTGGGCACTGACAATTCCGTGGTGTT
GTCGGGGAAATCATCGTCCTTTCCTTGGCTGCTCGCCTGTGTTGCCACCTGGATTCTGCGCGGGACGTCC
TTCTGCTACGTCCCTTCGGCCCTCAATCCAGCGGACCTTCCTTCCCGCGGCCTGCTGCCGGCTCTGCGGC
CTCTTCCGCGTCTTCGCCTTCGCCCTCAGACGAGTCGGATCTCCCTTTGGGCCGCCTCCCCGCCTGAGAT
CCTTTAAGACCAATGACTTACAAGGCAGCTGTAGATCTTAGCCACTTTTTAAAAGAAAAGGGGGGACTGG
AAGGGCTAATTCACTCCCAACGAAGACAAGATCTGCTTTTTGCTTGTACTGGGTCTCTCTGGTTAGACCA
GATCTGAGCCTGGGAGCTCTCTGGCTAACTAGGGAACCCACTGCTTAAGCCTCAATAAAGCTTGCCTTGA
GTGCTTCAAGTAGTGTGTGCCCGTCTGTTGTGTGACTCTGGTAACTAGAGATCCCTCAGACCCTTTTAGT
CAGTGTGGAAAATCTCTAGCAGTAGTAGTTCATGTCATCTTATTATTCAGTATTTATAACTTGCAAAGAA
ATGAATATCAGAGAGTGAGAGGCCCGGGTTAATTAAGGAAAGGGCTAGATCATTCTTGAAGACGAAAGGG
CCTCGTGATACGCCTATTTTTATAGGTTAATGTCATGATAATAATGGTTTCTTAGACGTCAGGTGGCACT
TTTCGGGGAAATGTGCGCGGAACCCCTATTTGTTTATTTTTCTAAATACATTCAAATATGTATCCGCTCA
TGAGACAATAACCCTGATAAATGCTTCAATAATATTGAAAAAGGAAGAGTATGAGTATTCAACATTTCCG
TGTCGCCCTTATTCCCTTTTTTGCGGCATTTTGCCTTCCTGTTTTTGCTCACCCAGAAACGCTGGTGAAA
GTAAAAGATGCTGAAGATCAGTTGGGTGCACGAGTGGGTTACATCGAACTGGATCTCAACAGCGGTAAGA
TCCTTGAGAGTTTTCGCCCCGAAGAACGTTTTCCAATGATGAGCACTTTTAAAGTTCTGCTATGTGGCGC
GGTATTATCCCGTGTTGACGCCGGGCAAGAGCAACTCGGTCGCCGCATACACTATTCTCAGAATGACTTG
GTTGAGTACTCACCAGTCACAGAAAAGCATCTTACGGATGGCATGACAGTAAGAGAATTATGCAGTGCTG
CCATAACCATGAGTGATAACACTGCGGCCAACTTACTTCTGACAACGATCGGAGGACCGAAGGAGCTAAC
CGCTTTTTTGCACAACATGGGGGATCATGTAACTCGCCTTGATCGTTGGGAACCGGAGCTGAATGAAGCC
ATACCAAACGACGAGCGTGACACCACGATGCCTGTAGCAATGGCAACAACGTTGCGCAAACTATTAACTG
GCGAACTACTTACTCTAGCTTCCCGGCAACAATTAATAGACTGGATGGAGGCGGATAAAGTTGCAGGACC
ACTTCTGCGCTCGGCCCTTCCGGCTGGCTGGTTTATTGCTGATAAATCTGGAGCCGGTGAGCGTGGGTCT
CGCGGTATCATTGCAGCACTGGGGCCAGATGGTAAGCCCTCCCGTATCGTAGTTATCTACACGACGGGGA
GTCAGGCAACTATGGATGAACGAAATAGACAGATCGCTGAGATAGGTGCCTCACTGATTAAGCATTGGTA
ACTGTCAGACCAAGTTTACTCATATATACTTTAGATTGATTTAAAACTTCATTTTTAATTTAAAAGGATC
TAGGTGAAGATCCTTTTTGATAATCTCATGACCAAAATCCCTTAACGTGAGTTTTCGTTCCACTGAGCGT
CAGACCCCGTAGAAAAGATCAAAGGATCTTCTTGAGATCCTTTTTTTCTGCGCGTAATCTGCTGCTTGCA
AACAAAAAAACCACCGCTACCAGCGGTGGTTTGTTTGCCGGATCAAGAGCTACCAACTCTTTTTCCGAAG
GTAACTGGCTTCAGCAGAGCGCAGATACCAAATACTGTTCTTCTAGTGTAGCCGTAGTTAGGCCACCACT
TCAAGAACTCTGTAGCACCGCCTACATACCTCGCTCTGCTAATCCTGTTACCAGTGGCTGCTGCCAGTGG
CGATAAGTCGTGTCTTACCGGGTTGGACTCAAGACGATAGTTACCGGATAAGGCGCAGCGGTCGGGCTGA
ACGGGGGGTTCGTGCACACAGCCCAGCTTGGAGCGAACGACCTACACCGAACTGAGATACCTACAGCGTG
AGCTATGAGAAAGCGCCACGCTTCCCGAAGGGAGAAAGGCGGACAGGTATCCGGTAAGCGGCAGGGTCGG
AACAGGAGAGCGCACGAGGGAGCTTCCAGGGGGAAACGCCTGGTATCTTTATAGTCCTGTCGGGTTTCGC
CACCTCTGACTTGAGCGTCGATTTTTGTGATGCTCGTCAGGGGGGCGGAGCCTATGGAAAAACGCCAGCA
ACGCGGCCTTTTTACGGTTCCTGGCCTTTTGCTGGCCTTTTGCTCACATGTTCTTTCCTGCGTTATCCCC
TGATTCTGTGGATAACCGTATTACCGCCTTTGAGTGAGCTGATACCGCTCGCCGCAGCCGAACGACCGAG
CGCAGCGAGTCAGTGAGCGAGGAAGCGGAAGAGCGCCCAATACGCAAACCGCCTCTCCCCGCGCGTTGGC
CGATTCATTAATGCAGCAAGCTCATGGCTGACTAATTTTTTTTATTTATGCAGAGGCCGAGGCCGCCTCG
GCCTCTGAGCTATTCCAGAAGTAGTGAGGAGGCTTTTTTGGAGGCCTAGGCTTTTGCAAAAAGCTCCCCG
TGGCACGACAGGTTTCCCGACTGGAAAGCGGGCAGTGAGCGCAACGCAATTAATGTGAGTTAGCTCACTC
ATTAGGCACCCCAGGCTTTACACTTTATGCTTCCGGCTCGTATGTTGTGTGGAATTGTGAGCGGATAACA
ATTTCACACAGGAAACAGCTATGACATGATTACGAATTTCACAAATAAAGCATTTTTTTCACTGCATTCT
AGTTGTGGTTTGTCCAAACTCATCAATGTATCTTATCATGTCTGGATCAACTGGATAACTCAAGCTAACC
AAAATCATCCCAAACTTCCCACCCCATACCCTATTACCACTGCCAATTACCTGTGGTTTCATTTACTCTA
AACCTGTGATTCCTCTGAATTATTTTCATTTTAAAGAAATTGTATTTGTTAAATATGTACTACAAACTTA
GTAGT
Features (pLannotate 1.2.2; 27 found; start..end, strand, type, name):
    377..634     +  LTR            5' LTR (truncated): truncated 5' long terminal repeat (LTR) from HIV-1
    681..806     +  misc_feature   HIV-1 Ψ: packaging signal of human immunodeficiency virus type 1
    790..1128    +  CDS            HIV-1 gag (fragment): gag protein from human immunodeficiency virus 1; gag
   1303..1536    +  misc_feature   RRE: The Rev response element (RRE) of HIV-1 allows for Rev-dependent mRNA export from the nucleus to the cytoplasm.
   1913..2013    +  CDS            Rev (fragment): human immunodeficiency virus 1 (HIV-1) Rev protein; rev; enhances nuclear export of unspliced and incompletely spliced viral mRNAs
   2058..2175    +  misc_feature   cPPT/CTS: central polypurine tract and central termination sequence of HIV-1
   2223..3401    +  promoter       EF-1α promoter: strong constitutive promoter for human elongation factor EF-1α
   3422..3442    +  protein_bind   attB1: mutant version of attB; core recombination site for the Gateway® BP reaction BP Clonase™
   3448..8307    +  CDS            ALK: ALK_HUMAN - Experimental evidence at protein level: Swiss-Prot protein existence level 1. Neuronal receptor tyrosine kinase that is essentially and transiently expressed in specific regions of the central and peripheral nervous systems and plays an important role in the genesis and differentiation of the nervous system. Transduces signals from ligands at the cell surface, through specific activation of the mitogen- activated protein kinase (MAPK) pathway. Phosphorylates almost exclusively at the first tyrosine of the Y-x-x-x-Y-Y motif. Following activation by ligand, ALK induces tyrosine phosp
   8312..8336    -  protein_bind   attB2: mutant version of attB; recombination site for the Gateway® BP reaction BP Clonase™
   8389..8430    +  CDS            V5 tag: epitope tag from simian virus 5
   8556..9018    +  misc_feature   IRES: internal ribosome entry site (IRES) of the encephalomyocarditis virus (EMCV)
   9032..9751    +  CDS            EGFP: the original enhanced GFP (Yang et al., 1996) mammalian codon-optimized
   9765..10353   +  misc_feature   WPRE: woodchuck hepatitis virus posttranscriptional regulatory element
  10361..10426   +  CDS            nef (fragment): NEF_HV1Z2 - Experimental evidence at protein level: Swiss-Prot protein existence level 1. Extracellular Nef protein targets CD4(+) T-lymphocytes for apoptosis by interacting with CXCR4 surface receptors. From Human immunodeficiency virus type 1 group M subtype D (isolate Z2/CDC-Z34) (HIV-1).
  10428..10661   +  LTR            3' LTR (ΔU3): self-inactivating 3' long terminal repeat (LTR) from HIV-1
  10866..10970   +  promoter       AmpR promoter: bla
  10971..11831   +  CDS            AmpR: β-lactamase; bla; confers resistance to ampicillin, carbenicillin, and related antibiotics
  12002..12590   +  rep_origin     ori: high-copy-number ColE1/pMB1/pBR322/pUC origin of replication
  12773..12827   +  CDS            lacI (fragment): lac repressor; lacI; The lac repressor binds to the lac operator to inhibit transcription in E. coli. This inhibition can be relieved by adding lactose or isopropyl-β-D-thiogalactopyranoside (IPTG).
  12833..12926   +  rep_origin     SV40 ori (fragment): SV40 origin of replication
  12951..12988   +  CDS            lacI (fragment): lac repressor; lacI; The lac repressor binds to the lac operator to inhibit transcription in E. coli. This inhibition can be relieved by adding lactose or isopropyl-β-D-thiogalactopyranoside (IPTG).
  13001..13022   +  protein_bind   CAP binding site: CAP binding activates transcription in the presence of cAMP. E. coli catabolite activator protein
  13037..13067   +  promoter       lac promoter: promoter for the E. coli lac operon
  13071..13093   +  protein_bind   lac operator (fragment): The lac repressor binds to the lac operator to inhibit transcription in E. coli. This inhibition can be relieved by adding lactose or isopropyl-β-D-thiogalactopyranoside (IPTG). lac repressor encoded by lacI
  13125..13208   +  polyA_signal   SV40 poly(A) signal (fragment): SV40 polyadenylation signal
  13375..329     +  CDS            nef (fragment) (across the origin): NEF_HV1BR - Experimental evidence at protein level: Swiss-Prot protein existence level 1. Extracellular Nef protein targets CD4(+) T-lymphocytes for apoptosis by interacting with CXCR4 surface receptors (PubMed:14990729). From Human immunodeficiency virus type 1 group M subtype B (isolate BRU/LAI) (HIV-1).
