[The description below was written by a language model from this plasmid's Addgene catalogue record and pLannotate feature annotations shown in this document.]
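Description:
pHAGE-ALK-F1174L is a lentiviral expression plasmid of about 13.4 kb, built on the pHAGE backbone and carrying the human receptor tyrosine kinase ALK with the F1174L substitution. It is maintained in E. coli through a high-copy ColE1/pUC-type origin and an ampicillin resistance gene (β-lactamase). The record lists a recombination-deficient strain as the growth host, a common choice for plasmids with repeated LTRs. The viral portion follows an HIV-1-derived, self-inactivating design. It contains a truncated 5' LTR, the Ψ packaging signal with a short gag fragment, the Rev response element for Rev-dependent nuclear export of the genomic RNA, the cPPT/CTS element and a ΔU3 3' LTR, whose U3 deletion silences LTR promoter activity after integration. Because the plasmid carries only fragments of viral genes, packaging functions have to be supplied in trans.

Between the LTRs, the constitutive human EF-1α promoter drives the ALK open reading frame. This is flanked by attB1 and attB2 sites left by Gateway recombination cloning. A V5 epitope tag is annotated just downstream of attB2, but the record does not say whether the ALK coding sequence reads through into it. An EMCV IRES then allows translation of EGFP from the same transcript, so transduced cells can be identified or sorted by fluorescence, and a WPRE enhances transcript expression. No mammalian drug-selection marker is annotated. The stated purpose is lentiviral expression of ALK F1174L, and the associated publication concerns systematic functional annotation of somatic mutations found in cancer, which fits its use for stable expression of this variant in mammalian cells.
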