Addgene plasmid #116108: pHAGE-ALK-F1174L
Purpose: Lentiviral expression of ALK F1174L
Depositing lab: Gordon Mills & Kenneth Scott. Depositing organization: Baylor College of Medicine. Publication: Systematic Functional Annotation of Somatic Mutations in Cancer. Ng PK, Li J, Jeong KJ, Shao S, Chen H, Tsang YH, Sengupta S, Wang Z, Bhavana VH, Tran R, Soewito S, Minussi DC, Moreno D, Kong K, Dogruluk T, Lu H, Gao J, Tokheim C, Zhou DC, Johnson AM, Zeng J, Ip CKM, Ju Z, Wester M, Yu S, Li Y, Vellano CP, Schultz N, Karchin R, Ding L, Lu Y, Cheung LWT, Chen K, Shaw KR, Meric-Bernstam F, Scott KL, Yi S, Sahni N, Liang H, Mills GB. Cancer Cell. 2018 Mar 12;33(3):450-462.e10. doi: 10.1016/j.ccell.2018.01.021. PubMed 29533785.
Backbone
  Vector backbone: pHAGE
  Vector type: Lentiviral
Growth in bacteria
  Bacterial resistance: Ampicillin, 100 μg/mL
  Growth temperature: 37°C
  Growth strain: Stbl3
  Copy number: High Copy
Gene/Insert
  Gene/Insert name: ALK
  Species: H. sapiens (human)
  Mutation: F1174L
  Entrez Gene: ALK (a.k.a. ALK1, CD246, NBLST3)
  Cloning method: Gateway Cloning
Terms and licenses: Academic/Nonprofit Terms; Industry Terms: Not Available to Industry
How to cite: pHAGE-ALK-F1174L was a gift from Gordon Mills & Kenneth Scott (Addgene plasmid # 116108 ; http://n2t.net/addgene:116108 ; RRID:Addgene_116108)
