>Addgene plasmid #116108 | pHAGE-ALK-F1174L | depositor partial sequence | sequence record 218982 | insert
ATGGGAGCCATCGGGCTCCTGTGGCTCCTGCCGCTGCTGCTTTCCACGGCAGCTGTGGGCTCCGGGATGG
GGACCGGCCAGCGCGCGGGCTCCCCAGCTGCGGGGCCGCCGCTGCAGCCCCGGGAGCCACTCAGCTACTC
GCGCCTGCAGAGGAAGAGTCTGGCAGTTGACTTCGTGGTGCCCTCGCTCTTCCGTGTCTACGCCCGGGAC
CTACTGCTGCCACCATCCTCCTCGGAGCTGAAGGCTGGCAGGCCCGAGGCCCGCGGCTCGCTAGCTCTGG
ACTGCGCCCCGCTGCTCAGGTTGCTGGGGCCGGCGCCGGGGGTCTCCTGGACCGCCGGTTCACCAGCCCC
GGCAGAGGCCCGGACGCTGTCCAGGGTGCTGAAGGGCGGCTCCGTGCGCAAGCTCCGGCGTGCCAAGCAG
TTGGTGCTGGAGCTGGGCGAGGAGGCGATCTTGGAGGGTTGCGTCGGGCCCCCCGGGGAGGCGGCTGTGG
GGCTGCTCCAGTTCAATCTCAGCGAGCTGTTCAGTTGGTGGATTCGCCAAGGCGAAGGGCGACTGAGGAT
CCGCCTGATGCCCGAGAAGAAGGCGTCGGAAGTGGGCAGAGAGGGAAGGCTGTCCGCGGCAATTCGCGCC
TCCCAGCCCCGCCTTCTCTTCCAGATCTTCGGGACTGGTCATAGCTCCTTGGAATCACCAACAAACATGC
CTTCTCCTTCTCCTGATTATTTTACATGGAATCTCACCTGGATAATGAAAGACTCCTTCCCTTTCCTGTC
TCATCGCAGCCGATATGGTCTGGAGTGCAGCTTTGACTTCCCCTGTGAGCTGGAGTATTCCCCTCCACTG
CATGACCTCAGGAACCAGAGCTGGTCCTGGCGCCGCATCCCCTCCGAGGAGGCCTCCCAGATGGACTTGC
TGGATGGGCCTGGGGCAGAGCGTTCTAAGGAGATGCCCAGAGGCTCCTTTCTCCTTCTCAACACCTCAGC
TGACTCCAAGCACACCATCCTGAGTCCGTGGATGAGGAGCAGCAGTGAGCACTGCACACTGGCCGTCTCG
GTGCACAGGCACCTGCAGCCCTCTGGAAGGTACATTGCCCAGCTGCTGCCCCACAACGAGGCTGCAAGAG
AGATCCTCCTGATGCCCACTCCAGGGAAGCATGGTTGGACAGTGCTCCAGGGAAGAATCGGGCGTCCAGA
CAACCCATTTCGAGTGGCCCTGGAATACATCTCCAGTGGAAACCGCAGCTTGTCTGCAGTGGACTTCTTT
GCCCTGAAGAACTGCAGTGAAGGAACATCCCCAGGCTCCAAGATGGCCCTGCAGAGCTCCTTCACTTGTT
GGAATGGGACAGTCCTCCAGCTTGGGCAGGCCTGTGACTTCCACCAGGACTGTGCCCAGGGAGAAGATGA
GAGCCAGATGTGCCGGAAACTGCCTGTGGGTTTTTACTGCAACTTTGAAGATGGCTTCTGTGGCTGGACC
CAAGGCACACTGTCACCCCACACTCCTCAATGGCAGGTCAGGACCCTAAAGGATGCCCGGTTCCAGGACC
ACCAAGACCATGCTCTATTGCTCAGTACCACTGATGTCCCCGCTTCTGAAAGTGCTACAGTGACCAGTGC
TACGTTTCCTGCACCGATCAAGAGCTCTCCATGTGAGCTCCGAATGTCCTGGCTCATTCGTGGAGTCTTG
AGGGGAAACGTGTCCTTGGTGCTAGTGGAGAACAAAACCGGGAAGGAGCAAGGCAGGATGGTCTGGCATG
TCGCCGCCTATGAAGGCTTGAGCCTGTGGCAGTGGATGGTGTTGCCTCTCCTCGATGTGTCTGACAGGTT
CTGGCTGCAGATGGTCGCATGGTGGGGACAAGGATCCAGAGCCATCGTGGCTTTTGACAATATCTCCATC
AGCCTGGACTGCTACCTCACCATTAGCGGAGAGGACAAGATCCTGCAGAATACAGCACCCAAATCAAGAA
ACCTGTTTGAGAGAAACCCAAACAAGGAGCTGAAACCCGGGGAAAATTCACCAAGACAGACCCCCATCTT
TGACCCTACAGTTCATTGGCTGTTCACCACATGTGGGGCCAGCGGGCCCCATGGCCCCACCCAGGCACAG
TGCAACAACGCCTACCAGAACTCCAACCTGAGCGTGGAGGTGGGGAGCGAGGGCCCCCTGAAAGGCATCC
AGATCTGGAAGGTGCCAGCCACCGACACCTACAGCATCTCGGGCTACGGAGCTGCTGGCGGGAAAGGCGG
GAAGAACACCATGATGCGGTCCCACGGCGTGTCTGTGCTGGGCATCTTCAACCTGGAGAAGGATGACATG
CTGTACATCCTGGTTGGGCAGCAGGGAGAGGACGCCTGCCCCAGTACAAACCAGTTAATCCAGAAAGTCT
GCATTGGAGAGAACAATGTGATAGAAGAAGAAATCCGTGTGAACAGAAGCGTGCATGAGTGGGCAGGAGG
CGGAGGAGGAGGGGGTGGAGCCACCTACGTATTTAAGATGAAGGATGGAGTGCCGGTGCCCCTGATCATT
GCAGCCGGAGGTGGTGGCAGGGCCTACGGGGCCAAGACAGACACGTTCCACCCAGAGAGACTGGAGAATA
ACTCCTCGGTTCTAGGGCTAAACGGCAATTCCGGAGCCGCAGGTGGTGGAGGTGGCTGGAATGATAACAC
TTCCTTGCTCTGGGCCGGAAAATCTTTGCAGGAGGGTGCCACCGGAGGACATTCCTGCCCCCAGGCCATG
AAGAAGTGGGGGTGGGAGACAAGAGGGGGTTTCGGAGGGGGTGGAGGGGGGTGCTCCTCAGGTGGAGGAG
GCGGAGGATATATAGGCGGCAATGCAGCCTCAAACAATGACCCCGAAATGGATGGGGAAGATGGGGTTTC
CTTCATCAGTCCACTGGGCATCCTGTACACCCCAGCTTTAAAAGTGATGGAAGGCCACGGGGAAGTGAAT
ATTAAGCATTATCTAAACTGCAGTCACTGTGAGGTAGACGAATGTCACATGGACCCTGAAAGCCACAAGG
TCATCTGCTTCTGTGACCACGGGACGGTGCTGGCTGAGGATGGCGTCTCCTGCATTGTGTCACCCACCCC
GGAGCCACACCTGCCACTCTCGCTGATCCTCTCTGTGGTGACCTCTGCCCTCGTGGCCGCCCTGGTCCTG
GCTTTCTCCGGCATCATGATTGTGTACCGCCGGAAGCACCAGGAGCTGCAAGCCATGCAGATGGAGCTGC
AGAGCCCTGAGTACAAGCTGAGCAAGCTCCGCACCTCGACCATCATGACCGACTACAACCCCAACTACTG
CTTTGCTGGCAAGACCTCCTCCATCAGTGACCTGAAGGAGGTGCCGCGGAAAAACATCACCCTCATTCGG
GGTCTGGGCCATGGCGCCTTTGGGGAGGTGTATGAAGGCCAGGTGTCCGGAATGCCCAACGACCCAAGCC
CCCTGCAAGTGGCTGTGAAGACGCTGCCTGAAGTGTGCTCTGAACAGGACGAACTGGATTTCCTCATGGA
AGCCCTGATCATCAGCAAACTCAACCACCAGAACATTGTTCGCTGCATTGGGGTGAGCCTGCAATCCCTG
CCCCGGTTCATCCTGCTGGAGCTCATGGCGGGGGGAGACCTCAAGTCCTTCCTCCGAGAGACCCGCCCTC
GCCCGAGCCAGCCCTCCTCCCTGGCCATGCTGGACCTTCTGCACGTGGCTCGGGACATTGCCTGTGGCTG
TCAGTATTTGGAGGAAAACCACTTCATCCACCGAGACATTGCTGCCAGAAACTGCCTCTTGACCTGTCCA
GGCCCTGGAAGAGTGGCCAAGATTGGAGACTTCGGGATGGCCCGAGACATCTACAGGGCGAGCTACTATA
GAAAGGGAGGCTGTGCCATGCTGCCAGTTAAGTGGATGCCCCCAGAGGCCTTCATGGAAGGAATATTCAC
TTCTAAAACAGACACATGGTCCTTTGGAGTGCTGCTATGGGAAATCTTTTCTCTTGGATATATGCCATAC
CCCAGCAAAAGCAACCAGGAAGTTCTGGAGTTTGTCACCAGTGGAGGCCGGATGGACCCACCCAAGAACT
GCCCTGGGCCTGTATACCGGATAATGACTCAGTGCTGGCAACATCAGCCTGAAGACAGGCCCAACTTTGC
CATCATTTTGGAGAGGATTGAATACTGCACCCAGGACCCGGATGTAATCAACACCGCTTTGCCGATAGAA
TATGGTCCACTTGTGGAAGAGGAAGAGAAAGTGCCTGTGAGGCCCAAGGACCCTGAGGGGGTTCCTCCTC
TCCTGGTCTCTCAACAGGCAAAACGGGAGGAGGAGCGCAGCCCAGCTGCCCCACCACCTCTGCCTACCAC
CTCCTCTGGCAAGGCTGCAAAGAAACCCACAGCTGCAGAGATCTCTGTTCGAGTCCCTAGAGGGCCGGCC
GTGGAAGGGGGACACGTGAATATGGCATTCTCTCAGTCCAACCCTCCTTCGGAGTTGCACAAGGTCCACG
GATCCAGAAACAAGCCCACCAGCTTGTGGAACCCAACGTACGGCTCCTGGTTTACAGAGAAACCCACCAA
AAAGAATAATCCTATAGCAAAGAAGGAGCCACACGACAGGGGTAACCTGGGGCTGGAGGGAAGCTGTACT
GTCCCACCTAACGTTGCAACTGGGAGACTTCCGGGGGCCTCACTGCTCCTAGAGCCCTCTTCGCTGACTG
CCAATATGAAGGAGGTACCTCTGTTCAGGCTACGTCACTTCCCTTGTGGGAATGTCAATTACGGCTACCA
GCAACAGGGCTTGCCCTTAGAAGCCGCTACTGCCCCTGGAGCTGGTCATTACGAGGATACCATTCTGAAA
AGCAAGAATAGCATGAACCAGCCTGGGCCCTGA
